Addgene plasmid #85590: pPEPX-P3-sgRNAluc
Purpose: Integrate plasmid of Streptococcus pneumoniae, which can integrate sgRNA targeting luc gene, which encode luciferase, into the locus between amiF and treR. This vector can be used as the template for
Depositing lab: Jan-Willem Veening. Depositing organization: University of Groningen. Publication: High-throughput CRISPRi phenotyping identifies new essential genes in Streptococcus pneumoniae. Liu X, Gallay C, Kjos M, Domenech A, Slager J, van Kessel SP, Knoops K, Sorg RA, Zhang JR, Veening JW. Mol Syst Biol. 2017 May 10;13(5):931. doi: 10.15252/msb.20167449. PubMed 28490437.
Backbone
  Vector backbone: pPEP1
  Backbone size w/o insert (bp): 3245
  Total vector size (bp): 3415
  Modifications to backbone: Chloramphenicol resistance marker was removed; gBlock of sgRNA targeting firefly luciferase encoding gene luc was inserted by BglII and BamHI digestion and ligation
  Vector type: Bacterial Expression, CRISPR
Growth in bacteria
  Bacterial resistance: Spectinomycin, 50 μg/mL
  Growth temperature: 37°C
  Growth strain: DH5alpha
  Growth instructions: Spectinomycin 100 μg/ml
  Copy number: High Copy
Gene/Insert
  Gene/Insert name: sgRNA targeting firefly luciferase encoding gene (alt name: sgRNAluc)
  Species: Synthetic
  Insert size (bp): 140
  Promoter: P3
  Cloning method: Restriction Enzyme; 5′ cloning site BglII (unknown if destroyed); 3′ cloning site BamHI (unknown if destroyed)
  Sequencing primers: 5′ TCTAGACGGTGATCAACACGCTAG; 3′ CGAGGGATTTGGTGATTCTTCTT
Terms and licenses: Academic/Nonprofit Terms; Industry Terms: Not Available to Industry
Depositor comments: For information of vector pPEP1 and promoter of P3, please refer to "Sorg RA, Kuipers OP, Veening JW (2014) Gene Expression Platform for Synthetic Biology in the Human Pathogen Streptococcus pneumoniae. ACS synthetic biology"
How to cite: pPEPX-P3-sgRNAluc was a gift from Jan-Willem Veening (Addgene plasmid # 85590 ; http://n2t.net/addgene:85590 ; RRID:Addgene_85590)
