[The description below was written by a language model from this plasmid's Addgene catalogue record and pLannotate feature annotations shown in this document.]
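Description:
pPEPX-P3-sgRNAluc is a chromosomal integration plasmid for Streptococcus pneumoniae, derived from the pPEP1 gene expression platform and used in CRISPR interference work. It is propagated in E. coli as a high-copy plasmid through a ColE1/pUC-type origin and selected with spectinomycin. Resistance comes from a Staphylococcus aureus-type spectinomycin adenylyltransferase gene (ant1/spc1), which confers resistance to spectinomycin but not streptomycin. The chloramphenicol resistance marker of the parental pPEP1 backbone was removed. The whole construct is 3,415 bp. According to the record, the plasmid delivers its cargo into the pneumococcal chromosome at the locus between amiF and treR. The homology regions that would mediate this integration are not annotated in the feature table, which lists only five features.

The payload is a synthetic single guide RNA of about 140 bp targeting luc, the firefly luciferase gene. It was introduced as a gBlock between BglII and BamHI sites and is expressed from the P3 promoter. The annotated tracrRNA fragment from the Streptococcus pyogenes CRISPR/Cas9 system corresponds to the scaffold portion of this sgRNA. The rrnB T1 and T7Te terminators lie just upstream, where they presumably insulate the sgRNA cassette from read-through transcription. The plasmid carries no Cas9 or dCas9 gene, so that protein must be supplied by the recipient strain. In a strain carrying a luc reporter, the guide allows repression to be monitored through luciferase output. The purpose field is truncated, but it indicates that the vector also serves as a template, and it does not say for what. The associated publication concerns high-throughput CRISPRi phenotyping of essential genes in S. pneumoniae.
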