Features (pLannotate 1.2.2; 5 found; start..end, strand, type, name):
      8..596     +  rep_origin     ori: high-copy-number ColE1/pMB1/pBR322/pUC origin of replication
   1243..2022    -  CDS            ant1: S9AD_STAAN - Also known as spc1. Experimental evidence at protein level: Swiss-Prot protein existence level 1. Mediates bacterial resistance to the antibiotic spectinomycin but not streptomycin. From Staphylococcus aureus (strain N315).
   2438..2509    +  terminator     rrnB T1 terminator: transcription terminator T1 from the E. coli rrnB gene
   2525..2552    +  terminator     T7Te terminator: phage T7 early transcription terminator
   2669..2736    +  misc_RNA       tracrRNA (fragment): trans-activating CRISPR RNA for the Streptococcus pyogenes CRISPR/Cas9 system
>Addgene plasmid #85590 | pPEPX-P3-sgRNAluc | addgene full sequence | sequence record 169513 | Addgene NGS Result
GATCTTCTTGAGATCCTTTTTTTCTGCGCGTAATCTGCTGCTTGCAAACAAAAAAACCACCGCTACCAGC
GGTGGTTTGTTTGCCGGATCAAGAGCTACCAACTCTTTTTCCGAAGGTAACTGGCTTCAGCAGAGCGCAG
ATACCAAATACTGTCCTTCTAGTGTAGCCGTAGTTAGGCCACCACTTCAAGAACTCTGTAGCACCGCCTA
CATACCTCGCTCTGCTAATCCTGTTACCAGTGGCTGCTGCCAGTGGCGATAAGTCGTGTCTTACCGGGTT
GGACTCAAGACGATAGTTACCGGATAAGGCGCAGCGGTCGGGCTGAACGGGGGGTTCGTGCACACAGCCC
AGCTTGGAGCGAACGACCTACACCGAACTGAGATACCTACAGCGTGAGCTATGAGAAAGCGCCACGCTTC
CCGAAGGGAGAAAGGCGGACAGGTATCCGGTAAGCGGCAGGGTCGGAACAGGAGAGCGCACGAGGGAGCT
TCCAGGGGGAAACGCCTGGTATCTTTATAGTCCTGTCGGGTTTCGCCACCTCTGACTTGAGCGTCGATTT
TTGTGATGCTCGTCAGGGGGGCGGAGCCTATGGAAAAACGCCAGCAACGCGGCCTTTTTACGGTTCCTGG
CCTTTTGCTGGCCTTTTGCTCACATGTTCTTTCCTGCGTTATCCCGCGGCCGCAGTTAAAGAACTTGGAC
TGCGCTCTAAAACCAACGTGGTCAGTCTGGACAAGATTATTATTGATAAAAAATCCTCACTGATAACCGG
TTTCCCAGAGTTTCGGATGGTTTGGAAGGTGGTCCGCCAGCGTGTGGTGGATGATCTGGTATCCGTTCTG
GATACGGACTATCTGGATATGGAACTAATCCCAAATCTCACTCGCCAAATCGCTGAGCAGTCTATCTATT
CTTATATAGAAAATGGCCTCAAACTCCTTATTGATTATGCTCAGAAGGAAATCACCATTGACCACTCAAG
CGACCGAGACAAGATTCTCATGGACATTGGCAAAGACCCTTATGTCGTTTCGATTAAATCAAAAGTCTAT
CTCCAAGACGGACGCCAATTTCAGTTTACCGAAAGTCGCCATAAGTTAGAAAAATTTAGATTTGTAGATT
TTGCAAAACGCAAGAAATAAAAGACTGAGACACCAGATCATGGCTAGAAAGCTTCTAGCAAAAAACTGGA
CGGAGTCCCGTCCAGAAAAGTAAGCACTTGTTATTGCAATAAAATTAGCCTAATTGAGAGAAGTTTCTAT
AGAATTTTTCATATACTTAACGAGTGCTTTCACCTTTGAATATAGTCCTTCCCACTTATCATCACACTCT
CCCCGATAGCCTTTTCTAGCTATATCCAGTAAAGTTACATGCTCTTTAGGTAAAAGAGGTATAGCCCATT
CAGCAGCGACATCTTTCGAGGTAATTTCACCAGTAGTCACTGTTTGCCACATTCGAGCTAGGGTTAAAAT
TACATTACGCTCATCACCTTTTATCCCCTCAATTAGTTCTGGCAAAGAATCCTTAATTGCTCTTCGAATA
TCTGTCAAAGGTACGGAGACAAGTATACTTGAAGAATCAGGACCAAATAGAGAAATACTATTCTTTCTTG
CTTGTGCTAAAACAATAGCCAAATCAGGATCATAGCTTGGTTCCTGAATTTGTCCATTCTCAAATTCACC
CCTGAGCCACTCACCGTATATAAATTCTCTTTTTGGAGGATATTGCCAAGGGACAACTTCACTCCTATTT
ATAACCGTAACTTCAAGTGGTCTAACAGAATCCGTATTTCCAATCCTTCCTGATATAGTCATTAGTCTTT
CTGTTAGTTTTTTTCGAGTTAATTGAGGTAAACTATGATTCACGACGACTAGAACATCTACATCGCTGTT
AATGCGTAAACCACCATTTACTGCTGAACCAAATAGATATACTCCAACTATTGAACTTCCAAATAAATCT
TTTACGATTTTTAATGTTTGAATCGCTTGATTTGGTATTTTTCCGTTAATCAAATTGCTCATGATTTCAC
CTCGTTGATTATGTTCATATAAAGTTTATATTGATACTCAATTTACTTACCCTAGATTGGACATATACTT
AAATTACTGTTCAATAAAGCTGACCGTTAGCGTTTAAGTACATCCTTTCACAATTTGTCTACAGAACAGT
ACTGGCCTACCTAGTATAGCATTTTGTGAAGTTTTTTTCTAGTCCAAGCTCACAAAAATCCAAAGGCATG
CGGCAAAGCACTCAAAAGTTTACCTTATGGGTGCTTTTTTCGTGCTTTTTTGAAAAGACAAAAAAAAGAA
CCTTGCCAAGCAAGATTCTTTTGATAGGGTGGTCTCCGATCGTGTACTGCAGAAAACTAGTCGCAAAAAA
CCCCGCTTCGGCGGGGTTTTTTCGCTCTAGACGGTGATCAACACGCTAGCCAGGCATCAAATAAAACGAA
AGGCTCAGTCGAAAGACTGGGCCTTTCGTTTTATCTGTTGTTTGTCGGTGAACGCTCTCTACTAGAGTCA
CACTGGCTCACCTTCGGGTGGGCCTTTCTGCGTTTATAGAATTCGGTCGACAGATCTCCATTCTACAGTT
TATTCTTGACATTGCACTGTCCCCCTGGTATAATAACTATATAGAGGATAGAATGGCGCCGTTTAAGAGC
TATGCTGGAAACAGCATAGCAAGTTTAAATAAGGCTAGTCCGTTATCAACTTGAAAAAGTGGCACCGAGT
CGGTGCTTTTTTTGAAGCTTGGGCCCGAACAAAAACTCATGGATCCCTCCAGTAACTCGAGAAAAAAAAA
CCGCGCCCCTGACAGGGCGCGGTTTTTTTTTAAGTGGACACCTACGTATGGTAACTGTACAGGTCGCTGA
AACTTCTATCGTCAAGAAGAATCACCAAATCCCTCGTATCATCAACCAAAAGATTGCTCAAAAGTTAATT
GAAAAGATTTCTATGACTGATATTGCCCATCAGCTTTCCATCTCAACTTCAACTGTTATTCGTAAGCTCA
ATGATTTTCACTTTAAACATGATTTTTCGCGTCTTCCTGAGATTATGTCTTGGGATGAGTATGCTTTTAC
AAAGGGAAAGATGAGCTTCATTGCGCAAGATTTTAACAATCTCAATATCATCACTGTTCTTGAGGGAAGA
ACACAAGCTATCATTCGAAATCACTTTCTTCGCTACGATAGAGTTGTCCGATGTCGCGTCAAAATTATTA
CTATGGATATGTTTAGCCCTTACTATGACTTGGCTAAACAGCTTCGCTTTCAAATTTCTAGGCTCAGGCT
GAAACAGTCTCCCAGACTGTTTCACTCCCGAATGCTAAAATCGTTCTTGATCGCTTTCACATTGGACGTC
CTGACCATGGAGTCAAGTGTAAGGCACTGGTACCACCCCGTAGAAAAGATCAAAG
